Addgene plasmid #175451: CD44I-c014
Purpose: Protein expression/secretion in mammalian cells. CD44 Link module (exons 2-5), A20-P220. Can be biotinylated.
Depositing lab: Opher Gileadi. Depositing organization: University of Oxford.
Backbone
  Vector backbone: pHL-avitag3
  Vector type: Mammalian Expression
Growth in bacteria
  Bacterial resistance: Ampicillin, 100 μg/mL
  Growth temperature: 37°C
  Growth strain: DH5alpha
  Copy number: High Copy
Gene/Insert
  Gene/Insert name: CD44 (alt name: CDW44|CSPG8|ECMR-III|HCELL|HUTCH-)
  Species: H. sapiens (human)
  Entrez Gene: CD44 (a.k.a. CDW44, CSPG8, ECM-III, ECMR-III, H-CAM, HCELL, HUTCH-1, HUTCH-I, Hermes-1, IN, LHR, MC56, MDU2, MDU3, MIC4, Pgp1)
  Tag / fusion protein: AviTag-His6 (C terminal on insert)
  Cloning method: Restriction Enzyme; 5′ cloning site AgeI (not destroyed); 3′ cloning site KpnI (not destroyed)
Terms and licenses: Academic/Nonprofit Terms; Industry Terms: Not Available to Industry
Depositor comments: Gileadi lab uses HEK293 cells for expression.
How to cite: CD44I-c014 was a gift from Opher Gileadi (Addgene plasmid # 175451 ; http://n2t.net/addgene:175451 ; RRID:Addgene_175451)
