[The description below was written by a language model from this plasmid's Addgene catalogue record and pLannotate feature annotations shown in this document.]
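Description:
CD44I-c014 is a mammalian expression plasmid built on the pHL-avitag3 backbone for producing a secreted fragment of human CD44 in cultured cells; the depositor notes that HEK293 cells are used as the expression host. The sequenced record is about 5.3 kb. In bacteria it is maintained through a high-copy ColE1/pUC-type origin and selected with ampicillin via the β-lactamase gene under its own promoter. Remnants of the lac promoter/operator region and a small lacI fragment are also annotated, and these appear to be carry-over from the cloning vector rather than functional parts of the expression unit.

The expression cassette is a CAG-style arrangement: the CMV immediate-early enhancer joined to the chicken β-actin promoter and a chimeric β-actin/β-globin intron, which together give strong constitutive transcription in mammalian cells, terminated by the rabbit β-globin polyadenylation signal. The short HBB fragments flagged on either side of the insert most likely reflect the rabbit β-globin sequences flanking the cloning site. The insert, cloned between retained AgeI and KpnI sites, encodes residues A20 to P220 of human CD44 (exons 2–5), which include the hyaluronan-binding Link module of the ectodomain. The automated annotation matched it to a primate orthologue, but the catalogue lists the species as human. A C-terminal AviTag-His6 fusion allows nickel-affinity purification and site-specific biotinylation by BirA ligase, although neither the tag nor any secretion signal is annotated separately in the feature table. The resulting protein suits structural, biophysical or binding studies that need purified protein or immobilisation on streptavidin.
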