Features (pLannotate 1.2.2; 14 found; start..end, strand, type, name):
      4..383     +  enhancer       CMV enhancer: human cytomegalovirus immediate early enhancer
    385..662     +  promoter       chicken β-actin promoter: No description available
    663..1679    +  intron         chimeric intron: chimera between introns from chicken β-actin and rabbit β-globin
   1677..1775    +  CDS            HBB (fragment): HBB_LEPEU - Experimental evidence at protein level: Swiss-Prot protein existence level 1. Involved in oxygen transport from the lung to the various peripheral tissues. From Lepus europaeus (European hare).
   1860..2486    +  CDS            CD44 (fragment): CD44_PAPHA - Experimental evidence at protein level: Swiss-Prot protein existence level 1. Cell-surface receptor that plays a role in cell-cell interactions, cell adhesion and migration, helping them to sense and respond to changes in the tissue microenvironment. Participates thereby in a wide variety of cellular functions including the activation, recirculation and homing of T-lymphocytes, hematopoiesis, inflammation and response to bacterial infection. Engages, through its ectodomain, extracellular matrix components such as hyaluronan/HA, collagen, growth factors, cytokines or proteases and
   2593..2667    +  CDS            HBB (fragment): HBB_PONPY - Experimental evidence at transcript level: Swiss-Prot protein existence level 2. Involved in oxygen transport from the lung to the various peripheral tissues. From Pongo pygmaeus (Bornean orangutan).
   2738..2793    +  polyA_signal   β-globin poly(A) signal: rabbit β-globin polyadenylation signal (Gil and Proudfoot, 1987)
   3178..3194    -  protein_bind   lac operator: The lac repressor binds to the lac operator to inhibit transcription in E. coli. This inhibition can be relieved by adding lactose or isopropyl-β-D-thiogalactopyranoside (IPTG). lac repressor encoded by lacI
   3202..3232    -  promoter       lac promoter: promoter for the E. coli lac operon
   3247..3268    -  protein_bind   CAP binding site: CAP binding activates transcription in the presence of cAMP. E. coli catabolite activator protein
   3284..3385    -  CDS            lacI (fragment): LACI_ECOLI - Experimental evidence at protein level: Swiss-Prot protein existence level 1. Repressor of the lactose operon. Binds allolactose as an inducer. From Escherichia coli (strain K12).
   3568..4156    -  rep_origin     ori: high-copy-number ColE1/pMB1/pBR322/pUC origin of replication
   4327..5187    -  CDS            AmpR: β-lactamase; bla; confers resistance to ampicillin, carbenicillin, and related antibiotics
   5188..5292    -  promoter       AmpR promoter: bla
>Addgene plasmid #175451 | CD44I-c014 | addgene full sequence | sequence record 353223 | Addgene NGS Result
GTCGACATTGATTATTGACTAGTTATTAATAGTAATCAATTACGGGGTCATTAGTTCATAGCCCATATAT
GGAGTTCCGCGTTACATAACTTACGGTAAATGGCCCGCCTGGCTGACCGCCCAACGACCCCCGCCCATTG
ACGTCAATAATGACGTATGTTCCCATAGTAACGCCAATAGGGACTTTCCATTGACGTCAATGGGTGGAGT
ATTTACGGTAAACTGCCCACTTGGCAGTACATCAAGTGTATCATATGCCAAGTACGCCCCCTATTGACGT
CAATGACGGTAAATGGCCCGCCTGGCATTATGCCCAGTACATGACCTTATGGGACTTTCCTACTTGGCAG
TACATCTACGTATTAGTCATCGCTATTACCATGGTCGAGGTGAGCCCCACGTTCTGCTTCACTCTCCCCA
TCTCCCCCCCCTCCCCACCCCCAATTTTGTATTTATTTATTTTTTAATTATTTTGTGCAGCGATGGGGGC
GGGGGGGGGGGGGGGGCGCGCGCCRGGGGGGGSGGGGSGGGGSGGGGGGSGGGGSGGGGSGRGGCGGAGA
GGTGCGGCGGCAGCCAATCAGAGCGGCGCGCTCCGAAAGTTTCCTTTTATGGCGAGGCGGCGGCGGCGGC
GGCCCTATAAAAAGCGAAGCGCGCGGCGGGCGGGAGTCGCTGCGCGCTGCCTTCGCCCCGTGCCCCGCTC
CGCCGCCGCCTCGCGCCGCCCGCCCCGGCTCTGACTGACCGCGTTACTCCCACAGGTGAGCGGGCGGGAC
GGCCCTTCTCCTCCGGGCTGTAATTAGCGCTTGGTTTAATGACGGCTTGTTTCTTTTCTGTGGCTGCGTG
AAAGCCTTGAGGGGCTCCGGGAGGGCCCTTTGTGCGGGGGGAGCGGCTCGGGGGGTGCGTGCGTGTGTGT
GTGCGTGGGGAGCGCCGCGTGCGGCTCCGCGCTGCCCGGCGGCTGTGAGCGCTGCGGGCGCGGCGCGGGG
CTTTGTGCGCTCCGCAGTGTGCGCGAGGGGAGCGCGGCCGGGGGCGGTGCCCCGCGGTGCGGGGGGGGCT
GCGAGGGGAACAAAGGCTGCGTGCGGGGTGTGTGCGTGGGGGGGTGAGCAGGGGGTGTGGGCGCGTCGGT
CGGGCTGCAACCCCCCCTGCACCCCCCTCCCCGAGTTGCTGAGCACGGCCCGGCTTCGGGTGCGGGGCTC
CGTACGGGGCGTGGCGCGGGGCTCGCCGTGCCGGGCGGGGGGTGGCGGCAGGTGGGGGTGCCGGGCGGGG
CGGGGCCGCCTCGGGCCGGGGRGGGCTCGGGGGAGGGGCGCGGCGGCCCCCGGAGCGCCGGCGGCTGTCG
AGGCGCGGCGAGCCGCAGCCATTGCCTTTTATGGTAATCGTGCGAGAGGGCGCAGGGACTTCCTTTGTCC
CAAATCTGTGCGGAGCCGAAATCTGGGAGGCGCCGCCGCACCCCCTCTAGCGGGCGCGGGGCGAAGCGGT
GCGGCGCCGGCAGGAAGGAAATGGGCGGGGAGGGCCTTCGTGCGTCGCCGCGCCGCCGTCCCCTTCTCCC
TCTCCAGCCTCGGGGCTGTCCGCGGGGGGACGGCTGCCTTCGGGGGGGACGGGGCAGGGCGGGGTTCGGC
TTCTGGCGTGTGACCGGCGGCTCTAGAGCCTCTGCTAACCATGTTCATGCCTTCTTCTTTTTCCTACAGC
TCCTGGGCAACGTGCTGGTTATTGTGCTGTCTCATCATTTTGGCAAAGAATTGCGGCCGTCTCAGGCCGA
ATTCAAGCTTGCCACCATGGGGATCCTTCCCAGCCCTGGGATGCCTGCGCTGCTCTCCCTCGTGAGCCTT
CTCTCCGTGCTGCTGATGGGTTGCGTAGCTGAAACCGGTGCGCAGATCGATTTGAATATAACCTGCCGCT
TTGCAGGTGTATTCCACGTGGAGAAAAATGGTCGCTACAGCATCTCTCGGACGGAGGCCGCTGACCTCTG
CAAGGCTTTCAATAGCACCTTGCCCACAATGGCCCAGATGGAGAAAGCTCTGAGCATCGGATTTGAGACC
TGCAGGTATGGGTTCATAGAAGGGCATGTGGTGATTCCCCGGATCCACCCCAACTCCATCTGTGCAGCAA
ACAACACAGGGGTGTACATCCTCACATCCAACACCTCCCAGTATGACACATATTGCTTCAATGCTTCAGC
TCCACCTGAAGAAGATTGTACATCAGTCACAGACCTGCCCAATGCCTTTGATGGACCAATTACCATAACT
ATTGTTAACCGTGATGGCACCCGCTATGTCCAGAAAGGAGAATACAGAACGAATCCTGAAGACATCTACC
CCAGCAACCCTACTGATGATGACGTGAGCAGCGGCTCCTCCAGTGAAAGGAGCAGCACTTCAGGAGGTTA
CATCTTTTACACCTTTTCTACTGTACACCCCATCCCAGACGAAGACAGTCCCTGGATCACCGACAGCACA
GACAGAATCCCTGGTACCGGAGGTTCCGGTGGTTCCGGTCTGAATGATATCTTTGAAGCTCAGAAGATTG
AATGGCATGAAGGACGTACCAAGCACCACCATCACCATCACTAATGATCACTCGAGACTAGTATCGCGAT
AATTCACTCCTCAGGTGCAGGCTGCCTATCAGAAGGTGGTGGCTGGTGTGGCCAATGCCCTGGCTCACAA
ATACCACTGAGATCTTTTTCCCTCTGCCAAAAATTATGGGGACATCATGAAGCCCCTTGAGCATCTGACT
TCTGGCTAATAAAGGAAATTTATTTTCATTGCAATAGTGTGTTGGAATTTTTTGTGTCTCTCACTCGGAA
GGACATATGGGAGGGCAAATCATTTAAAACATCAGAATGAGTATTTGGTTTAGAGTTTGGCAACATATGC
CCATATGCTGGCTGCCATGAACAAAGGTTGGCTATAAAGAGGTCATCAGTATATGAAACAGCCCCCTGCT
GTCCATTCCTTATTCCATAGAAAAGCCTTGACTTGAGGTTAGATTTTTTTTATATTTTGTTTTGTGTTAT
TTTTTTCTTTAACATCCCTAAAATTTTCCTTACATGTTTTACTAGCCAGATTTTTCCTCCTCTCCTGACT
ACTCCCAGTCATAGCTGTCCCTCTTCTCTTATGGAGATCCCTCGACCTGCAGCCCAAGCTTGGCGTAATC
ATGGTCATAGCTGTTTCCTGTGTGAAATTGTTATCCGCTCACAATTCCACACAACATACGAGCCGGAAGC
ATAAAGTGTAAAGCCTGGGGTGCCTAATGAGTGAGCTAACTCACATTAATTGCGTTGCGCTCACTGCCCG
CTTTCCAGTCGGGAAACCTGTCGTGCCAGCGGATCGATCCGCTGCATTAATGAATCGGCCAACGCGCGGG
GAGAGGCGGTTTGCGTATTGGGCGCTCTTCCGCTTCCTCGCTCACTGACTCGCTGCGCTCGGTCGTTCGG
CTGCGGCGAGCGGTATCAGCTCACTCAAAGGCGGTAATACGGTTATCCACAGAATCAGGGGATAACGCAG
GAAAGAACATGTGAGCAAAAGGCCAGCAAAAGGCCAGGAACCGTAAAAAGGCCGCGTTGCTGGCGTTTTT
CCATAGGCTCCGCCCCCCTGACGAGCATCACAAAAATCGACGCTCAAGTCAGAGGTGGCGAAACCCGACA
GGACTATAAAGATACCAGGCGTTTCCCCCTGGAAGCTCCCTCGTGCGCTCTCCTGTTCCGACCCTGCCGC
TTACCGGATACCTGTCCGCCTTTCTCCCTTCGGGAAGCGTGGCGCTTTCTCATAGCTCACGCTGTAGGTA
TCTCAGTTCGGTGTAGGTCGTTCGCTCCAAGCTGGGCTGTGTGCACGAACCCCCCGTTCAGCCCGACCGC
TGCGCCTTATCCGGTAACTATCGTCTTGAGTCCAACCCGGTAAGACACGACTTATCGCCACTGGCAGCAG
CCACTGGTAACAGGATTAGCAGAGCGAGGTATGTAGGCGGTGCTACAGAGTTCTTGAAGTGGTGGCCTAA
CTACGGCTACACTAGAAGAACAGTATTTGGTATCTGCGCTCTGCTGAAGCCAGTTACCTTCGGAAAAAGA
GTTGGTAGCTCTTGATCCGGCAAACAAACCACCGCTGGTAGCGGTGGTTTTTTTGTTTGCAAGCAGCAGA
TTACGCGCAGAAAAAAAGGATCTCAAGAAGATCCTTTGATCTTTTCTACGGGGTCTGACGCTCAGTGGAA
CGAAAACTCACGTTAAGGGATTTTGGTCATGAGATTATCAAAAAGGATCTTCACCTAGATCCTTTTAAAT
TAAAAATGAAGTTTTAAATCAATCTAAAGTATATATGAGTAAACTTGGTCTGACAGTTACCAATGCTTAA
TCAGTGAGGCACCTATCTCAGCGATCTGTCTATTTCGTTCATCCATAGTTGCCTGACTCCCCGTCGTGTA
GATAACTACGATACGGGAGGGCTTACCATCTGGCCCCAGTGCTGCAATGATACCGCGAGACCCACGCTCA
CCGGCTCCAGATTTATCAGCAATAAACCAGCCAGCCGGAAGGGCCGAGCGCAGAAGTGGTCCTGCAACTT
TATCCGCCTCCATCCAGTCTATTAATTGTTGCCGGGAAGCTAGAGTAAGTAGTTCGCCAGTTAATAGTTT
GCGCAACGTTGTTGCCATTGCTACAGGCATCGTGGTGTCACGCTCGTCGTTTGGTATGGCTTCATTCAGC
TCCGGTTCCCAACGATCAAGGCGAGTTACATGATCCCCCATGTTGTGCAAAAAAGCGGTTAGCTCCTTCG
GTCCTCCGATCGTTGTCAGAAGTAAGTTGGCCGCAGTGTTATCACTCATGGTTATGGCAGCACTGCATAA
TTCTCTTACTGTCATGCCATCCGTAAGATGCTTTTCTGTGACTGGTGAGTACTCAACCAAGTCATTCTGA
GAATAGTGTATGCGGCGACCGAGTTGCTCTTGCCCGGCGTCAATACGGGATAATACCGCGCCACATAGCA
GAACTTTAAAAGTGCTCATCATTGGAAAACGTTCTTCGGGGCGAAAACTCTCAAGGATCTTACCGCTGTT
GAGATCCAGTTCGATGTAACCCACTCGTGCACCCAACTGATCTTCAGCATCTTTTACTTTCACCAGCGTT
TCTGGGTGAGCAAAAACAGGAAGGCAAAATGCCGCAAAAAAGGGAATAAGGGCGACACGGAAATGTTGAA
TACTCATACTCTTCCTTTTTCAATATTATTGAAGCATTTATCAGGGTTATTGTCTCATGAGCGGATACAT
ATTTGAATGTATTTAGAAAAATAAACAAATAGGGGTTCCGCGCACATTTCCCCGAAAAGTGCCACCTGG
