>Addgene plasmid #175451 | CD44I-c014 | depositor partial sequence | sequence record 340343 | Coding sequence (including tags)
ATGGGGATCCTTCCCAGCCCTGGGATGCCTGCGCTGCTCTCCCTCGTGAGCCTTCTCTCCGTGCTGCTGA
TGGGTTGCGTAGCTGAAACCGGTGCGCAGATCGATTTGAATATAACCTGCCGCTTTGCAGGTGTATTCCA
CGTGGAGAAAAATGGTCGCTACAGCATCTCTCGGACGGAGGCCGCTGACCTCTGCAAGGCTTTCAATAGC
ACCTTGCCCACAATGGCCCAGATGGAGAAAGCTCTGAGCATCGGATTTGAGACCTGCAGGTATGGGTTCA
TAGAAGGGCATGTGGTGATTCCCCGGATCCACCCCAACTCCATCTGTGCAGCAAACAACACAGGGGTGTA
CATCCTCACATCCAACACCTCCCAGTATGACACATATTGCTTCAATGCTTCAGCTCCACCTGAAGAAGAT
TGTACATCAGTCACAGACCTGCCCAATGCCTTTGATGGACCAATTACCATAACTATTGTTAACCGTGATG
GCACCCGCTATGTCCAGAAAGGAGAATACAGAACGAATCCTGAAGACATCTACCCCAGCAACCCTACTGA
TGATGACGTGAGCAGCGGCTCCTCCAGTGAAAGGAGCAGCACTTCAGGAGGTTACATCTTTTACACCTTT
TCTACTGTACACCCCATCCCAGACGAAGACAGTCCCTGGATCACCGACAGCACAGACAGAATCCCTGGTA
CCGGAGGTTCCGGTGGTTCCGGTCTGAATGATATCTTTGAAGCTCAGAAGATTGAATGGCATGAAGGACG
TACCAAGCACCACCATCACCATCACTAA
